>Addgene plasmid #38133 | pEGFP-N1-MITF-D | depositor full sequence | sequence record 48239 | pEGFP-N1-MITF-D sequence 6128 bps
TAGTTATTAATAGTAATCAATTACGGGGTCATTAGTTCATAGCCCATATATGGAGTTCCGCGTTACATAA
CTTACGGTAAATGGCCCGCCTGGCTGACCGCCCAACGACCCCCGCCCATTGACGTCAATAATGACGTATG
TTCCCATAGTAACGCCAATAGGGACTTTCCATTGACGTCAATGGGTGGAGTATTTACGGTAAACTGCCCA
CTTGGCAGTACATCAAGTGTATCATATGCCAAGTACGCCCCCTATTGACGTCAATGACGGTAAATGGCCC
GCCTGGCATTATGCCCAGTACATGACCTTATGGGACTTTCCTACTTGGCAGTACATCTACGTATTAGTCA
TCGCTATTACCATGGTGATGCGGTTTTGGCAGTACATCAATGGGCGTGGATAGCGGTTTGACTCACGGGG
ATTTCCAAGTCTCCACCCCATTGACGTCAATGGGAGTTTGTTTTGGCACCAAAATCAACGGGACTTTCCA
AAATGTCGTAACAACTCCGCCCCATTGACGCAAATGGGCGGTAGGCGTGTACGGTGGGAGGTCTATATAA
GCAGAGCTGGTTTAGTGAACCGTCAGATCCGCTAGCGCTACCGGACTCAGATCTCGAGCTCAAGCTTGAC
ACCATGACATCACGCATCTTGCTACGCCAGCAACTCATGCGTGAGCAGATGCAGGAGCAGGAGCGCAGGG
AGCAGCAGCAGAAGCTGCAGGCGGCCCAGTTCATGCAACAGAGAGTGCCCGTGAGTCAGACACCAGCCAT
AAACGTCAGTGTGCCCACCACCCTTCCCTCTGCCACGCAGGTGCCGATGGAAGTCCTTAAGGTGCAGACC
CACCTCGAAAACCCCACCAAGTACCACATACAGCAAGCCCAACGGCAGCAGGTAAAGCAGTACCTTTCTA
CCACTTTAGCAAATAAACATGCCAACCAAGTCCTGAGCTTGCCATGTCCAAACCAGCCTGGCGATCATGT
CATGCCACCGGTGCCGGGGAGCAGCGCACCCAACAGCCCCATGGCTATGCTTACGCTTAACTCCAACTGT
GAAAAAGAGGGATTTTATAAGTTTGAAGAGCAAAACAGGGCAGAGAGCGAGTGCCCAGGCATGAACACAC
ATTCACGAGCGTCCTGTATGCAGATGGATGATGTAATCGATGACATCATTAGCCTAGAATCAAGTTATAA
TGAGGAAATCTTGGGCTTGATGGATCCTGCTTTGCAAATGGCAAATACGTTGCCTGTCTCGGGAAACTTG
ATTGATCTTTATGGAAACCAAGGTCTGCCCCCACCAGGCCTCACCATCAGCAACTCCTGTCCAGCCAACC
TTCCCAACATAAAAAGGGAGCTCACAGAGTCTGAAGCAAGAGCACTGGCCAAAGAGAGGCAGAAAAAGGA
CAATCACAACCTGATTGAACGAAGAAGAAGATTTAACATAAATGACCGCATTAAAGAACTAGGTACTTTG
ATTCCCAAGTCAAATGATCCAGACATGCGCTGGAACAAGGGAACCATCTTAAAAGCATCCGTGGACTATA
TCCGAAAGTTGCAACGAGAACAGCAACGCGCAAAAGAACTTGAAAACCGACAGAAGAAACTGGAGCACGC
CAACCGGCATTTGTTGCTCAGAATACAGGAACTTGAAATGCAGGCTCGAGCTCATGGACTTTCCCTTATT
CCATCCACGGGTCTCTGCTCTCCAGATTTGGTGAATCGGATCATCAAGCAAGAACCCGTTCTTGAGAACT
GCAGCCAAGACCTCCTTCAGCATCATGCAGACCTAACCTGTACAACAACTCTCGATCTCACGGATGGCAC
CATCACCTTCAACAACAACCTCGGAACTGGGACTGAGGCCAACCAAGCCTATAGTGTCCCCACAAAAATG
GGATCCAAACTGGAAGACATCCTGATGGACGACACCCTTTCTCCCGTCGGTGTCACTGATCCACTCCTTT
CCTCAGTGTCCCCCGGAGCTTCCAAAACAAGCAGCCGGAGGAGCAGTATGAGCATGGAAGAGACGGAGCA
CACTTGTACGGTACCGCGGGCCCGGGATCCACCGGTCGCCACCATGGTGAGCAAGGGCGAGGAGCTGTTC
ACCGGGGTGGTGCCCATCCTGGTCGAGCTGGACGGCGACGTAAACGGCCACAAGTTCAGCGTGTCCGGCG
AGGGCGAGGGCGATGCCACCTACGGCAAGCTGACCCTGAAGTTCATCTGCACCACCGGCAAGCTGCCCGT
GCCCTGGCCCACCCTCGTGACCACCCTGACCTACGGCGTGCAGTGCTTCAGCCGCTACCCCGACCACATG
AAGCAGCACGACTTCTTCAAGTCCGCCATGCCCGAAGGCTACGTCCAGGAGCGCACCATCTTCTTCAAGG
ACGACGGCAACTACAAGACCCGCGCCGAGGTGAAGTTCGAGGGCGACACCCTGGTGAACCGCATCGAGCT
GAAGGGCATCGACTTCAAGGAGGACGGCAACATCCTGGGGCACAAGCTGGAGTACAACTACAACAGCCAC
AACGTCTATATCATGGCCGACAAGCAGAAGAACGGCATCAAGGTGAACTTCAAGATCCGCCACAACATCG
AGGACGGCAGCGTGCAGCTCGCCGACCACTACCAGCAGAACACCCCCATCGGCGACGGCCCCGTGCTGCT
GCCCGACAACCACTACCTGAGCACCCAGTCCGCCCTGAGCAAAGACCCCAACGAGAAGCGCGATCACATG
GTCCTGCTGGAGTTCGTGACCGCCGCCGGGATCACTCTCGGCATGGACGAGCTGTACAAGTAAAGCGGCC
GCGACTCTAGATCATAATCAGCCATACCACATTTGTAGAGGTTTTACTTGCTTTAAAAAACCTCCCACAC
CTCCCCCTGAACCTGAAACATAAAATGAATGCAATTGTTGTTGTTAACTTGTTTATTGCAGCTTATAATG
GTTACAAATAAAGCAATAGCATCACAAATTTCACAAATAAAGCATTTTTTTCACTGCATTCTAGTTGTGG
TTTGTCCAAACTCATCAATGTATCTTAAGGCGTAAATTGTAAGCGTTAATATTTTGTTAAAATTCGCGTT
AAATTTTTGTTAAATCAGCTCATTTTTTAACCAATAGGCCGAAATCGGCAAAATCCCTTATAAATCAAAA
GAATAGACCGAGATAGGGT
[37 nt withheld, positions 3170-3206]
AAAGAACGTGGACTCCAACGTCAAAGG
[49 nt withheld, positions 3234-3282]
T
[91 nt withheld, positions 3284-3374]
G
[124 nt withheld, positions 3376-3499]
CAGGTGGCACTTTTCGGGGAAATGTGCGCGGAACCCCTATTTGTTTATTTTTCTAAATACATTCAAATAT
GTATCCGCTCATGAGACAATAACCCTGATAAATGCTTCAATAATATTGAAAAAGGAAGAGTCCTGAGGCG
GAAAGAACCAGCTGTGGAATGTGTGTCAGTTAGGGTGTGGAAAGTCCCCAGGCTCCCCAGCAGGCAGAAG
TATGCAAAGCATGCATCTCAATTAGTCAGCAACCAGGTGTGGAAAGTCCCCAGGCTCCCCAGCAGGCAGA
AGTATGCAAAGCATGCATCTCAATTAGTCAGCAACCATAGTCCCGCCCCTAACTCCGCCCATCCCGCCCC
TAACTCCGCCCAGTTCCGCCCATTCTCCGCCCCATGGCTGACTAATTTTTTTTATTTATGCAGAGGCCGA
GGCCGCCTCGGCCTCTGAGCTATTCCAGAAGTAGTGAGGAGGCTTTTTTGGAGGCCTAGGCTTTTGCAAA
GATCGATCAAGAGACAGGATGAGGATCGTTTCGCATGATTGAACAAGATGGATTGCACGCAGGTTCTCCG
GCCGCTTGGGTGGAGAGGCTATTCGGCTATGACTGGGCACAACAGACAATCGGCTGCTCTGATGCCGCCG
TGTTCCGGCTGTCAGCGCAGGGGCGCCCGGTTCTTTTTGTCAAGACCGACCTGTCCGGTGCCCTGAATGA
ACTGCAAGACGAGGCAGCGCGGCTATCGTGGCTGGCCACGACGGGCGTTCCTTGCGCAGCTGTGCTCGAC
GTTGTCACTGAAGCGGGAAGGGACTGGCTGCTATTGGGCGAAGTGCCGGGGCAGGATCTCCTGTCATCTC
ACCTTGCTCCTGCCGAGAAAGTATCCATCATGGCTGATGCAATGCGGCGGCTGCATACGCTTGATCCGGC
TACCTGCCCATTCGACCACCAAGCGAAACATCGCATCGAGCGAGCACGTACTCGGATGGAAGCCGGTCTT
GTCGATCAGGATGATCTGGACGAAGAGCATCAGGGGCTCGCGCCAGCCGAACTGTTCGCCAGGCTCAAGG
CGAGCATGCCCGACGGCGAGGATCTCGTCGTGACCCATGGCGATGCCTGCTTGCCGAATATCATGGTGGA
AAATGGCCGCTTTTCTGGATTCATCGACTGTGGCCGGCTGGGTGTGGCGGACCGCTATCAGGACATAGCG
TTGGCTACCCGTGATATTGCTGAAGAGCTTGGCGGCGAATGGGCTGACCGCTTCCTCGTGCTTTACGGTA
TCGCCGCTCCCGATTCGCAGCGCATCGCCTTCTATCGCCTTCTTGACGAGTTCTTCTGAGCGGGACTCTG
GGGTTCGAAATGACCGACCAAGCGACGCCCAACCTGCCATCACGAGATTTCGATTCCACCGCCGCCTTCT
ATGAAAGGTTGGGCTTCGGAATCGTTTTCCGGGACGCCGGCTGGATGATCCTCCAGCGCGGGGATCTCAT
GCTGGAGTTCTTCGCCCACCCTAGGGGGAGGCTAACTGAAACACGGAAGGAGACAATACCGGAAGGAACC
CGCGCTATGACGGCAATAAAAAGACAGAATAAAACGCACGGTGTTGGGTCGTTTGTTCATAAACGCGGGG
TTCGGTCCCAGGGCTGGCACTCTGTCGATACCCCACCGAGACCCCATTGGGGCCAATACGCCCGCGTTTC
TTCCTTTTCCCCACCCCACCCCCCAAGTTCGGGTGAAGGCCCAGGGCTCGCAGCCAACGTCGGGGCGGCA
GGCCCTGCCATAGCCTCAGGTTACTCATATATACTTTAGATTGATTTAAAACTTCATTTTTAATTTAAAA
GGATCTAGGTGAAGATCCTTTTTGATAATCTCATGACCAAAATCCCTTAACGTGAGTTTTCGTTCCACTG
AGCGTCAGACCCCGTAGAAAAGATCAAAGGATCTTCTTGAGATCCTTTTTTTCTGCGCGTAATCTGCTGC
TTGCAAACAAAAAAACCACCGCTACCAGCGGTGGTTTGTTTGCCGGATCAAGAGCTACCAACTCTTTTTC
CGAAGGTAACTGGCTTCAGCAGAGCGCAGATACCAAATACTGTCCTTCTAGTGTAGCCGTAGTTAGGCCA
CCACTTCAAGAACTCTGTAGCACCGCCTACATACCTCGCTCTGCTAATCCTGTTACCAGTGGCTGCTGCC
AGTGGCGATAAGTCGTGTCTTACCGGGTTGGACTCAAGACGATAGTTACCGGATAAGGCGCAGCGGTCGG
GCTGAACGGGGGGTTCGTGCACACAGCCCAGCTTGGAGCGAACGACCTACACCGAACTGAGATACCTACA
GCGTGAGCTATGAGAAAGCGCCACGCTTCCCGAAGGGAGAAAGGCGGACAGGTATCCGGTAAGCGGCAGG
GTCGGAACAGGAGAGCGCACGAGGGAGCTTCCAGGGGGAAACGCCTGGTATCTTTATAGTCCTGTCGGGT
TTCGCCACCTCTGACTTGAGCGTCGATTTTTGTGATGCTCGTCAGGGGGGCGGAGCCTATGGAAAAACGC
CAGCAACGCGGCCTTTTTACGGTTCCTGGCCTTTTGCTGGCCTTTTGCTCACATGTTCTTTCCTGCGTTA
TCCCCTGATTCTGTGGATAACCGTATTACCGCCATGCAT
Features (pLannotate 1.2.2; 16 found; start..end, strand, type, name):
     61..364     +  enhancer       CMV enhancer: human cytomegalovirus immediate early enhancer
    365..568     +  promoter       CMV promoter: human cytomegalovirus (CMV) immediate early promoter
    591..627     +  misc_feature   MCS (fragment): multiple cloning site
    631..2037    +  CDS            MITF (fragment): MITF_HUMAN - Also known as BHLHE32. Experimental evidence at protein level: Swiss-Prot protein existence level 1. Transcription factor that regulates the expression of genes with essential roles in cell differentiation, proliferation and survival. Binds to M-boxes (5'-TCATGTG-3') and symmetrical DNA sequences (E-boxes) (5'-CACGTG-3') found in the promoters of target genes, such as BCL2 and tyrosinase (TYR). Plays an important role in melanocyte development by regulating the expression of tyrosinase (TYR) and tyrosinase-related protein 1 (TYRP1). Plays a critical role in the differentiation of
   2038..2066    +  misc_feature   MCS (fragment): multiple cloning site
   2074..2793    +  CDS            EGFP: the original enhanced GFP (Yang et al., 1996) mammalian codon-optimized
   2810..2893    +  CDS            large T antigen (fragment): large T antigen from SV40 (simian virus 40)
   2916..3037    +  polyA_signal   SV40 poly(A) signal: SV40 polyadenylation signal
   3071..3499    -  rep_origin     f1 ori (sequence partly withheld): f1 bacteriophage origin of replication; arrow indicates direction of (+) strand synthesis
   3526..3630    +  promoter       AmpR promoter: bla
   3632..3989    +  promoter       SV40 promoter: SV40 enhancer and early promoter
   4024..4818    +  CDS            NeoR/KanR: aminoglycoside phosphotransferase from Tn5; aph(3')-II (or nptII); confers resistance to neomycin, kanamycin, and G418 (Geneticin®)
   4839..4991    +  CDS            ble (fragment): BLE_KLEPN - Experimental evidence at protein level: Swiss-Prot protein existence level 1. Binding protein with a strong affinity to the bleomycin family of antibiotics. Binds to CL990; an antimitotic-antibiotic compound. From Klebsiella pneumoniae.
   5050..5097    +  polyA_signal   HSV TK poly(A) signal: herpes simplex virus thymidine kinase polyadenylation signal (Cole and Stacy, 1985)
   5188..5204    -  polyA_signal   bGH poly(A) signal (fragment): bovine growth hormone polyadenylation signal
   5426..6014    +  rep_origin     ori: high-copy-number ColE1/pMB1/pBR322/pUC origin of replication
