[The description below was written by a language model from this plasmid's Addgene catalogue record and pLannotate feature annotations shown in this document.]
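Description:
pEGFP-N1-MITF-D is a mammalian expression plasmid built on the Clontech pEGFP-N1 backbone, with a total size of about 6.1 kb. It carries the human microphthalmia transcription factor MITF in its D variant form (transcript variant/isoform 7). The MITF coding sequence was inserted between the HindIII and KpnI sites of the multiple cloning site, and its stop codon was removed so that translation continues through a short linker derived from the remaining polylinker into the downstream EGFP coding sequence. The product is MITF-D with EGFP fused to its C terminus. Transcription is driven by the human cytomegalovirus immediate early enhancer and promoter and is terminated by the SV40 polyadenylation signal.

The plasmid replicates in E. coli from a high-copy ColE1/pUC-type origin and also contains an f1 origin for single-stranded DNA production. A single Tn5 aminoglycoside phosphotransferase gene (NeoR/KanR) provides selection in both hosts. A bacterial bla-type promoter expresses it for kanamycin resistance in bacteria, while the adjacent SV40 enhancer/early promoter, paired with the HSV TK polyadenylation signal, expresses it in mammalian cells for G418 selection of stable transfectants. The short large T antigen, ble and bGH poly(A) fragments in the annotation appear to be residual backbone sequences or partial annotation matches, not functional elements.

The construct allows fluorescent tracking of MITF-D in transfected mammalian cells, for example to follow its subcellular localisation. It was deposited with a study on how mTORC1 signalling controls TFEB, a related transcription factor, and lysosome homeostasis.
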