Addgene plasmid #38133: pEGFP-N1-MITF-D
Depositing lab: Shawn Ferguson. Depositing organization: Yale University. Publication: The Transcription Factor TFEB Links mTORC1 Signaling to Transcriptional Control of Lysosome Homeostasis. Roczniak-Ferguson A, Petit CS, Froehlich F, Qian S, Ky J, Angarola B, Walther TC, Ferguson SM. Sci Signal. 2012 Jun 12;5(228):ra42. 10.1126/scisignal.2002790 PubMed 22692423.
Backbone
  Vector backbone: pEGFP-N1
  Backbone manufacturer: Clontech
  Backbone size w/o insert (bp): 4733
  Total vector size (bp): 6128
  Vector type: Mammalian Expression
  Selectable markers: Neomycin (select with G418)
Growth in bacteria
  Bacterial resistance: Kanamycin, 50 μg/mL
  Growth temperature: 37°C
  Growth strain: DH5alpha
  Copy number: Unknown
Gene/Insert
  Gene/Insert name: MITF-D (alt names: microphthalmia transcription factor, D variant; MITF variant 7)
  Species: H. sapiens (human)
  Mutation: deleted stop codon
  GenBank ID: NM_001184967.1
  Entrez Gene: MITF (a.k.a. CMM8, COMMAD, MI, MITF-A, WS2, WS2A, bHLHe32)
  Promoter: CMV
  Tag / fusion protein: EGFP (C terminal on insert)
  Cloning method: Restriction Enzyme; 5′ cloning site HindIII (not destroyed); 3′ cloning site KpnI (not destroyed)
  Sequencing primers: 5′ CGCAAATGGGCGGTAGGCGTG; 3′ CGTCGCCGTCCAGCTCGACCAG
Terms and licenses: Academic/Nonprofit Terms; Industry Terms: Not Available to Industry
Depositor comments: Please note that this construct contains MITF isoform 7, sometimes referred to as MITF-D.
How to cite: pEGFP-N1-MITF-D was a gift from Shawn Ferguson (Addgene plasmid # 38133 ; http://n2t.net/addgene:38133 ; RRID:Addgene_38133)
