>Addgene plasmid #38133 | pEGFP-N1-MITF-D | addgene partial sequence | sequence record 49528 | EGFP_N
GCTCCTCGCCCTTGCTCACCATGGTGGCGACCGGTGGATCCCGGGCCCGCGGTACCGTACAAGTGTGCTC
CGTCTCTTCCATGCTCATACTGCTCCTCCGGCTGCTTGTTTTGGAAGCTCCGGGGGACACTGAGGAAAGG
AGTGGATCAGTGACACCGACGGGAGAAAGGGTGTCGTCCATCAGGATGTCTTCCAGTTTGGATCCCATTT
TTGTGGGGACACTATAGGCTTGGTTGGCCTCAGTCCCAGTTCCGAGGTTGTTGTTGAAGGTGATGGTGCC
ATCCGTGAGATCGAGAGTTGTTGTACAGGTTAGGTCTGCATGATGCTGAAGGAGGTCTTGGCTGCAGTTC
TCAAGAACGGGTTCTTGCTTGATGATCCGATTCACCAAATCTGGAGAGCAGAGACCCGTGGATGGAATAA
GGGAAAGTCCATGAGCTCGAGCCTGCATTTCAAGTTCCTGTATTCTGAGCAACAAATGCCGGTTGGCGTG
CTCCAGTTTCTTCTGTCGGTTTTCAAGTTCTTTTGCGCGTTGCTGTTCTCGTTGCAACTTTCGGATATAG
TCCACGGATGCTTTTAAGATGGTTCCCTTGTTCCAGCGCATGTCTGGATCATTTGACTTGGGAATCAAAG
TACCTAGTTCTTTAATGCGGTCATTTATGTTAAATCTTCTTCTTCGTTCAATCAGGTTGTGATTGTCCTT
TTTCTGCCTCTCTTTGGCCAGTGCTCTTGCTTCAGACTCTGTGAGCTCCCTTTTTATGTTGGGAAGGTTG
GCTGGACAGGAGTTGCTGATGGTGAGGCCTGGTGGGGGCAGACCTTGGTTTCCATAAAGATCAATCAAGT
TTCCCGAGACAGGCAACGTATTTGCCATTTGCAA
