>Addgene plasmid #38133 | pEGFP-N1-MITF-D | addgene partial sequence | sequence record 50613 | CMV-F 5'-CGCAAATGGGCGGTAGGCGTG-3'
AGCAGAGCTGGTTTAGTGAACCGTCAGATCCGCTAGCGCTACCGGACTCAGATCTCGAGCTCAAGCTTGA
CACCATGACATCACGCATCTTGCTACGCCAGCAACTCATGCGTGAGCAGATGCAGGAGCAGGAGCGCAGG
GAGCAGCAGCAGAAGCTGCAGGCGGCCCAGTTCATGCAACAGAGAGTGCCCGTGAGTCAGACACCAGCCA
TAAACGTCAGTGTGCCCACCACCCTTCCCTCTGCCACGCAGGTGCCGATGGAAGTCCTTAAGGTGCAGAC
CCACCTCGAAAACCCCACCAAGTACCACATACAGCAAGCCCAACGGCAGCAGGTAAAGCAGTACCTTTCT
ACCACTTTAGCAAATAAACATGCCAACCAAGTCCTGAGCTTGCCATGTCCAAACCAGCCTGGCGATCATG
TCATGCCACCGGTGCCGGGGAGCAGCGCACCCAACAGCCCCATGGCTATGCTTACGCTTAACTCCAACTG
TGAAAAAGAGGGATTTTATAAGTTTGAAGAGCAAAACAGGGCAGAGAGCGAGTGCCCAGGCATGAACACA
CATTCACGAGCGTCCTGTATGCAGATGGATGATGTAATCGATGACATCATTAGCCTAGAATCAAGTTATA
ATGAGGAAATCTTGGGCTTGATGGATCCTGCTTTGCAAATGGCAAATACGTTGCCTGTCTCGGGAAACTT
GATTGATCTTTATGGAAACCAAGGTCTGCCCCCACCAGGCCTCACCATCAGCAACTCCTGTCCAGCCAAC
CTTCCCAACATAAAAAGGGAGCTCACAGAGTCTGAAGCAAGAGCACTGGCCAAAGAGAGGCAGAAAAAG
